>Addgene plasmid #211865 | pGS96_EGFP(A206K)-I3-01 AAVS donor | addgene full sequence | sequence record 426339 | Addgene NGS Result
GGAGAGATCTTTTCGTCTTCAACAATTCTTCGAGTTTACTCCCTATCAGTGATAGAGAACGTATGAAGAG
TTTACTCCCTATCAGTGATAGAGAACGTATGCAGACTTTACTCCCTATCAGTGATAGAGAACGTATAAGG
AGTTTACTCCCTATCAGTGATAGAGAACGTATATCCAGTTTACTCCCTATCAGTGATAGAGAACGTATCT
ACAGTTTACTCCCTATCAGTGATAGAGAACGTATATCCAGTTTACTCCCTATCAGTGATAGAGAACGTAT
AAGCTTTAGGCGTGTACGGTGGGCGCCTATAAAAGCAGAGCTCGTTTAGTGAACCGTCAGATCGCCTGGA
GCAATTCCACAACACTTTTGTCTTATACCAACTTTCCGTACCACTTCCTACCCTCGTAAAGTCGACGCCA
CCATGGTGAGCAAGGGCGAGGAGCTGTTCACCGGGGTGGTGCCCATCCTGGTCGAGCTGGACGGCGACGT
AAACGGCCACAAGTTCAGCGTGTCCGGCGAGGGCGAGGGCGATGCCACCTACGGCAAGCTGACCCTGAAG
TTCATCTGCACCACCGGCAAGCTGCCCGTGCCCTGGCCCACCCTCGTGACCACCCTGACCTACGGCGTGC
AGTGCTTCAGCCGCTACCCCGACCACATGAAGCAGCACGACTTCTTCAAGTCCGCCATGCCCGAAGGCTA
CGTCCAGGAGCGCACCATCTTCTTCAAGGACGACGGCAACTACAAGACCCGCGCCGAGGTGAAGTTCGAG
GGCGACACCCTGGTGAACCGCATCGAGCTGAAGGGCATCGACTTCAAGGAGGACGGCAACATCCTGGGGC
ACAAGCTGGAGTACAACTACAACAGCCACAACGTCTATATCATGGCCGACAAGCAGAAGAACGGCATCAA
GGTGAACTTCAAGATCCGCCACAACATCGAGGACGGCAGCGTGCAGCTCGCCGACCACTACCAGCAGAAC
ACCCCCATCGGCGACGGCCCCGTGCTGCTGCCCGACAACCACTACCTGAGCACCCAGTCCAAGCTGAGCA
AAGACCCCAACGAGAAGCGCGATCACATGGTCCTGCTGGAGTTCGTGACCGCCGCCGGGATCACTCTCGG
CATGGACGAGCTGTACAAGTCCGGAGGGGATCGGTGGAGCTCCACCGGTGGCGGCCGCTCTAGAGAGAAT
CTTTATTTTCAGGGCGCCGCCAAATTCAAAGAAACCGCTGCTGCTAAATTCGAACGCCAGCACATGGACA
GCGGAGGTGGAGGTCTCGAGATGAAGATGGAGGAGCTGTTCAAGAAGCACAAGATCGTGGCCGTGCTGAG
AGCCAACAGCGTGGAGGAGGCCAAGAAGAAGGCCCTGGCCGTGTTCCTGGGCGGCGTGCACCTGATCGAG
ATCACCTTCACCGTGCCCGACGCCGACACCGTGATCAAGGAGCTGAGCTTCCTGAAGGAGATGGGCGCCA
TCATCGGCGCCGGCACCGTGACCAGCGTGGAGCAGTGCAGAAAGGCCGTGGAGAGCGGCGCCGAGTTCAT
CGTGAGCCCCCACCTGGACGAGGAGATCAGCCAGTTCTGCAAGGAGAAGGGCGTGTTCTACATGCCCGGC
GTGATGACCCCCACCGAGCTGGTGAAGGCCATGAAGCTGGGCCACACCATCCTGAAGCTGTTCCCCGGCG
AGGTGGTGGGCCCCCAGTTCGTGAAGGCCATGAAGGGCCCCTTCCCCAACGTGAAGTTCGTGCCCACCGG
CGGCGTGAACCTGGACAACGTGTGCGAGTGGTTCAAGGCCGGCGTGCTGGCCGTGGGCGTGGGCAGCGCC
CTGGTGAAGGGCACCCCCGTGGAGGTGGCCGAGAAGGCCAAGGCCTTCGTGGAGAAGATCAGAGGCTGCA
CCGAGTGATAGCTCACTCATTAGGCACCCCAGGCTTTACACTTTATGCTTCCGACCTGCAGCCCCTTGGA
TCTTTGTGAAGGAACCTTACTTCTGTGGTGTGACATAATTGGACAAACTACCTACAGAGATTTAAAGCTC
TAAGGTAAATATAAAATTTTTAAGTGTATAATGTGTTAAACTACTGATTCTAATTGTTTGTGTATTTTAG
ATCACAGTCCCAAGGCTCATTTCAGGCCCCTCAGTCCTCACAGTCTGTTCATGATCATAATCAGCCATAC
CACATTTGTAGAGGTTTTACTTGCTTTAAAAAACCTCCCACACCTCCCCCTGAACCTGAAACATAAAATG
AATGCAATTCCTTAAGTACGTACCGCGGGCTAGCGGATCCATGCATACATGTGATATCACTAGTGATTTT
AGGGAGAGTTTAGTATCCCTGGTTCAGAACTCCAGAAAACTACAGAACATTAGAGACAATGTGGAAAAGG
AATCGAAACGACTGAAAATATCTTAACCCGGGATCCACCGGATCTAGATAACTGATCATAATCAGCCATA
CCACATTTGTAGAGGTTTTACTTGCTTTAAAAAACCTCCCACACCTCCCCCTGAACCTGAAACATAAAAT
GAATGCAATTAAACCCGCTGATCAGCCTCGACTGTGCCTTCTAGTTGCCAGCCATCTGTTGTTTGCCCCT
CCCCCGTGCCTTCCTTGACCCTGGAAGGTGCCACTCCCACTGTCCTTTCCTAATAAAATGAGGAAATTGC
ATCGCATTGTCTGAGTAGGTGTCATTCTATTCTGGGGGGTGGGGTGGGGCAGGACAGCAAGGGGGAGGAT
TGGGAAGACAATAGCAGGCATGCTGGGGATGCGGTGGGCTCTATGGGGTACCACAGACATGATAAGATAC
ATTGATGAGTTTGGACAAACCACAACTAGAATGCAGTGAAAAAAATGCTTTATTTGTGAAATTTGTGATG
CTATTGCTTTATTTGTAACCATTATAAGCTGCAATAAACAAGTTGGGGTGGGCGAAGAACTCCAGCATAC
GCGTTCAGGCACCGGGCTTGCGGGTCATGCACCAGGTGCGCGGTCCTTCGGGCACCTCGACGTCGGCGGT
GACGGTGAAGCCGAGCCGCTCGTAGAAGGGGAGGTTGCGGGGCGCGGAGGTCTCCAGGAAGGCGGGCACC
CCGGCGCGCTCGGCCGCCTCCACTCCGGGGAGCACGACGGCGCTGCCCAGACCCTTGCCCTGGTGGTCGG
GCGAGACGCCGACGGTGGCCAGGAACCACGCGGGCTCCTTGGGCCGGTGCGGCGCCAGGAGGCCTTCCAT
CTGTTGCTGCGCGGCCAGCCGGGAACCGCTCAACTCGGCCATGCGCGGGCCGATCTCGGCGAACACCGCC
CCCGCTTCGACGCTCTCCGGCGTGGTCCAGACCGCCACTGCGGCGCCGTCGTCCGCGACCCACACCTTGC
CGATGTCGAGCCCGACGCGCGTGAGGAAGAGTTCTTGCAGCTCGGTGACCCGCTCGATGTGGCGGTCCGG
ATCGACGGTGTGGCGCGTGGCGGGGTAGTCGGCGAACGCGGCGGCGAGGGTGCGTACGGCCCTGGGGACG
TCGTCGCGGGTGGCGAGGCGCACCGTGGGCTTGTACTCGGTCATATCGATAGGGCCGGGATTCTCCTCCA
CGTCACCGCATGTTAGAAGACTTCCTCTGCCCTCTCCGCCCTGTGGGAGGAAGAGAAGAGGTCAGGCGCG
TGCCCCACTGTGGGGTGGAGGGGACAGATAAAAGTACCCAGAACCAGAGCCACATTAACCGGCCCTGGGA
ATATAAGGTGGTCCCAGCTCGGGGACACAGGATCCCTGGAGGCAGCAAACATGCTGTCCTGAAGTGGACA
TAGGGGCCCGGGTTGGAGGAAGAAGACTAGCTGAGCTCTCGGACCCCTGGAAGATGCCATGACAGGGGGC
TGGAAGAGCTAGCACAGACTAGAGAGGTAAGGGGGGTAGGGGAGCTGCCCAAATGAAAGGAGTGAGAGGT
GACCCGAATCCACAGGAGAACGGGGTGTCCAGGCAAAGAAAGCAAGAGGATGGAGAGGTGGCTAAAGCCA
GGGAGACGGGGTACTTTGGGGTTGTCCAGAAAAACGGTGATGATGCAGGCCTACAAGAAGGGGAGGCGGG
ACGCAAGGGAGACATCCGTCGGAGAAGGCCATCCTAAGAAACGAGAGATGGCACAGGCCCCAGAAGGAGA
AGGAAAAGGGAACCCAGCGAGTGAAGACGGCATGGGGTTGGGTGAGGGAGGAGAGATGCCCGGAGAGGAC
CCAGACACGGGGAGGATCCGCTCAGAGGACATCACGTGGTGCAGCGCCGAGAAGGAAGTGCTCCGGAAAG
AGCATCCTTGGGCAGCAACACAGCAGAGAGCAAGGGGAAGAGGGAGTGGAGGAAGACGGAACCTGAAGGA
GGCGGCAGGGAAGGATCTGGGCCAGCCGTAGAGGTGACCCAGGCCACAAGCTGCAGACAGAAAGCGGCAC
AGGCCCAGGGGAGAGAATGCTGGTCAGAGAAAGCAGGCGCGCCTTGCTGGCGTTTTTCCATAGGCTCCGC
CCCCCTGACGAGCATCACAAAAATCGACGCTCAAGTCAGAGGTGGCGAAACCCGACAGGACTATAAAGAT
ACCAGGCGTTTCCCCCTGGAAGCTCCCTCGTGCGCTCTCCTGTTCCGACCCTGCCGCTTACCGGATACCT
GTCCGCCTTTCTCCCTTCGGGAAGCGTGGCGCTTTCTCATAGCTCACGCTGTAGGTATCTCAGTTCGGTG
TAGGTCGTTCGCTCCAAGCTGGGCTGTGTGCACGAACCCCCCGTTCAGCCCGACCGCTGCGCCTTATCCG
GTAACTATCGTCTTGAGTCCAACCCGGTAAGACACGACTTATCGCCACTGGCAGCAGCCACTGGTAACAG
GATTAGCAGAGCGAGGTATGTAGGCGGTGCTACAGAGTTCTTGAAGTGGTGGCCTAACTACGGCTACACT
AGAAGAACAGTATTTGGTATCTGCGCTCTGCTGAAGCCAGTTACCTTCGGAAAAAGAGTTGGTAGCTCTT
GATCCGGCAAACAAACCACCGCTGGTAGCGGTGGTTTTTTTGTTTGCAAGCAGCAGATTACGCGCAGAAA
AAAAGGATCTCAAGAAGATCCTTTGATCTTTTCTACGGGGTCTGACGCTCAGTGGAACGAAAACTCACGT
TAAGGGATTTTGGTCATGAGATTATCAAAAAGGATCTTCACCTAGATCCTTTTAAATTAAAAATGAAGTT
TTAAATCAATCTAAAGTATATATGAGTAAACTTGGTCTGACAGTTACCAATGCTTAATCAGTGAGGCACC
TATCTCAGCGATCTGTCTATTTCGTTCATCCATAGTTGCCTGACTCCCCGTCGTGTAGATAACTACGATA
CGGGAGGGCTTACCATCTGGCCCCAGTGCTGCAATGATACCGCGAGACCCACGCTCACCGGCTCCAGATT
TATCAGCAATAAACCAGCCAGCCGGAAGGGCCGAGCGCAGAAGTGGTCCTGCAACTTTATCCGCCTCCAT
CCAGTCTATTAATTGTTGCCGGGAAGCTAGAGTAAGTAGTTCGCCAGTTAATAGTTTGCGCAACGTTGTT
GCCATTGCTACAGGCATCGTGGTGTCACGCTCGTCGTTTGGTATGGCTTCATTCAGCTCCGGTTCCCAAC
GATCAAGGCGAGTTACATGATCCCCCATGTTGTGCAAAAAAGCGGTTAGCTCCTTCGGTCCTCCGATCGT
TGTCAGAAGTAAGTTGGCCGCAGTGTTATCACTCATGGTTATGGCAGCACTGCATAATTCTCTTACTGTC
ATGCCATCCGTAAGATGCTTTTCTGTGACTGGTGAGTACTCAACCAAGTCATTCTGAGAATAGTGTATGC
GGCGACCGAGTTGCTCTTGCCCGGCGTCAATACGGGATAATACCGCGCCACATAGCAGAACTTTAAAAGT
GCTCATCATTGGAAAACGTTCTTCGGGGCGAAAACTCTCAAGGATCTTACCGCTGTTGAGATCCAGTTCG
ATGTAACCCACTCGTGCACCCAACTGATCTTCAGCATCTTTTACTTTCACCAGCGTTTCTGGGTGAGCAA
AAACAGGAAGGCAAAATGCCGCAAAAAAGGGAATAAGGGCGACACGGAAATGTTGAATACTCATACTCTT
CCTTTTTCAATATTATTGAAGCATTTATCAGGGTTATTGTCTCATGAGCGGATACATATTTGAATGTATT
TAGAAAAATAAACAAATAGGGGTTCCGCGCACATTTCCCCGAAAAGTGCTTAAGCCCTTGCCCTTAGAGC
AGAGCCAGGAACCCCTGTAGGGAAGGGGCAGGAGAGCCAGGGGCATGAGATGGTGGACGAGGAAGGGGGA
CAGGGAAGCCTGAGCGCCTCTCCTGGGCTTGCCAAGGACTCAAACCCAGAAGCCCAGAGCAGGGCCTTAG
GGAAGCGGGACCCTGCTCTGGGCGGAGGAATATGTCCCAGATAGCACTGGGGACTCTTTAAGGAAAGAAG
GATGGAGAAAGAGAAAGGGAGTAGAGGCGGCCACGACCTGGTGAACACCTAGGACGCACCATTCTCACAA
AGGGAGTTTTCCACACGGACACCCCCCTCCTCACCACAGCCCTGCCAGGACGGGGCTGGCTACTGGCCTT
ATCTCACAGGTAAAACTGACGCACGGAGGAACAATATAAATTGGGGACTAGAAAGGTGAAGAGCCAAAGT
TAGAACTCAGGACCAACTTATTCTGATTTTGTTTTTCCAAACTGCTTCTCCTCTTGGGAAGTGTAAGGAA
GCTGCAGCACCAGGATCAGTGAAACGCACCAGACAGCCGCGTCAGAGCAGCTCAGGTTCTGGGAGAGGGT
AGCGCAGGGTGGCCACTGAGAACCGGGCAGGTCACGCATCCCCCCCTTCCCTCCCACCCCCTGCCAAGCT
CTCCCTCCCAGGATCCTCTCTGGCTCCATCGTAAGCAAACCTTAGAGGTTCTGGCAAGGAGAGAGATGGC
TCCAGGAAATGGGGGTGTGTCACCAGATAAGGAATCTGCCTAACAGGAGGTGGGGGTTAGACCCAATATC
AGGAGACTAGGAAGGAGGAGGCCTAAGGATGGGGCTTTTCTGTCACCAATCCTGTCCCTAGTAAGAGCTT
GAGAGACACAAAAAATTCCAACACACTATTGCAATGAAAATAAATTTCCTTTATTCCGGAATAAAGGAAA
TTTAGTACCCGGGTTACCCTGGGAGCATGTCAAGGTCAAAATCGTCAAGAGCGTCAGCAGGCAGCATATC
AAGGTCAAAGTCGTCAAGGGCATCGGCTGGGAGCATGTCTAAGTCAAAATCGTCAAGGGCGTCGGTCGGC
CCGCCGCTTTCGCACTTTAGCTGTTTCTCCAGGCCACATATGATTAGTTCCAGGCCGAAAAGGAAGGCAG
GTTCGGCTCCCTGCCGGTCGAACAGCTCAATTGCTTGTTTCAGAAGTGGGGGCATAGAATCGGTGGTAGG
TGTCTCTCTTTCCTCTTTTGCTACTTGATGCTCCTGTTCCTCCAATACGCAGCCCAGTGTAAAGTGGCCC
ACGGCGGACAGAGCGTACAGTGCGTTCTCCAGGGAGAAGCCTTGCTGACACAGGAACGCGAGCTGATTTT
CCAGGGTTTCGTACTGTTTCTCTGTTGGGCGGGTGCCGAGATGCACTTTAGCCCCGTCGCGATGTGAGAG
GAGAGCACAGCGGTATGACTTGGCGTTGTTCCGCAGAAAGTCTTGCCATGACTCGCCTTCCAGGGGGCAG
GAGTGGGTATGATGCCTGTCCAGCATCTCGATTGGCAGGGCATCGAGCAGGGCCCGCTTGTTCTTCACGT
GCCAGTACAGGGTAGGCTGCTCAACTCCCAGCTTTTGAGCGAGTTTCCTTGTCGTCAGGCCTTCGATACC
GACTCCATTGAGTAATTCCAGAGCAGAGTTTATGACTTTGCTCTTGTCCAGTCTAGACATGGTGCTTAAT
TAACACAGCTTGGATCTGGAACGGCGCAGAACAGAAAACGAAACAAAGACGTAGAGTTGAGCAAGCAGGG
TCAGGCAAAGCGTGGAGAGCCGGCTGAGTCTAGGTAGGCTCCAAGGGAGCGCCGGACAAAGGCCCGGTCT
CGACCTGAGCTTTAAACTTACCTAGACGGCGGACGCAGTTCAGGAGGCACCTCAGGCGGGAGGCGGCAGA
ACGCGACTCAACCGGCGTGGATGGCGGCCTCAGGTAGGGCGGCGGGCGCGTGAAGGAGAGATGCGAGCCC
CTCGAAGCTTCAGCTGTGTTCTGGCGGCAAACCCGTTGCGAAAAAGAACGTTCACGGCGACTACTGCACT
TATATACGGTTCTCCCCCACCCTCGGGAAAAAGGCGGAGCCAGTACACGACATCACTTTCCCAGTTTACC
CCGCGCCACCTTCTCTAGGCACCCGTTCAATTGCCGACCCCTCCCCCCAACTTCTCGGGGACTGTGGGCG
ATGTGCGCTCTGCCCACTGACGGGCACC
Features (pLannotate 1.2.2; 25 found; start..end, strand, type, name):
     32..410     +  promoter       TRE3G promoter: 3rd-generation Tet-responsive promoter that can be activated by binding of Tet-On® 3G
    423..1139    +  CDS            mEGFP: mEGFP is a basic (constitutively fluorescent) green fluorescent protein published in 2002, derived from Aequorea victoria. It has moderate acid sensitivity.
   1166..1184    +  misc_feature   MCS (fragment): pBluescript multiple cloning site
   1185..1204    +  CDS            capTEV™ (fragment): composite tag for in vivo biotinylation, TEV protease cleavage, and 6xHis tagging
   1218..1262    +  CDS            S-Tag: affinity and epitope tag derived from pancreatic ribonuclease A
   1925..1943    +  promoter       lac UV5 promoter (fragment): E. coli lac promoter with an "up" mutation
   1959..2033    +  CDS            small t antigen (fragment): SV40 (simian virus 40) small t antigen
   2035..2100    +  intron         small t intron: SV40 (simian virus 40) small t antigen intron
   2102..2236    +  CDS            large T antigen (fragment): large T antigen from SV40 (simian virus 40)
   2299..2403    +  CDS            MIS12 (fragment): MIS12_HUMAN - Experimental evidence at protein level: Swiss-Prot protein existence level 1. Part of the MIS12 complex which is required for normal chromosome alignment and segregation and for kinetochore formation during mitosis (PubMed:12515822, PubMed:15502821, PubMed:16585270). Essential for proper kinetochore microtubule attachments (PubMed:23891108). From Homo sapiens (Human).
   2433..2517    +  CDS            large T antigen (fragment): large T antigen from SV40 (simian virus 40)
   2552..2776    +  polyA_signal   bGH poly(A) signal: bovine growth hormone polyadenylation signal
   2793..2914    -  polyA_signal   SV40 poly(A) signal: SV40 polyadenylation signal
   2945..3544    -  CDS            PuroR (fragment): puromycin N-acetyltransferase; pac from Streptomyces; confers resistance to puromycin
   3610..3635    -  misc_feature   SA: splice acceptor site
   3642..4445    -  misc_feature   HA-L: left homology arm from the adeno-associated virus integration site (AAVS1) within intron 1 of the human PPP1R12C gene
   4465..5053    -  rep_origin     ori: high-copy-number ColE1/pMB1/pBR322/pUC origin of replication
   5224..6084    -  CDS            AmpR: β-lactamase; bla; confers resistance to ampicillin, carbenicillin, and related antibiotics
   6085..6189    -  promoter       AmpR promoter: bla
   6226..7062    -  misc_feature   HA-R: right homology arm from the adeno-associated virus integration site (AAVS1) within intron 1 of the human PPP1R12C gene
   7070..7125    -  polyA_signal   β-globin poly(A) signal: rabbit β-globin polyadenylation signal (Gil and Proudfoot, 1987)
   7163..7273    -  CDS            VP48: 3 tandem repeats of the minimal activation domain of herpes simplex virus VP16 (Cheng et al., 2013)
   7203..7900    -  CDS            rtTA3 (fragment): reverse tetracycline transactivator 3 activates expression from Tet-responsive promoters in the presence of doxycycline
   7923..8191    -  LTR            5' LTR (truncated): truncated 5' long terminal repeat (LTR) from human T-cell leukemia virus (HTLV) type 1
   8204..8415    -  promoter       EF-1α core promoter: core promoter for human elongation factor EF-1α
