[The description below was written by a language model from this plasmid's Addgene catalogue record and pLannotate feature annotations shown in this document.]
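Description:
pGS96_EGFP(A206K)-I3-01 AAVS donor is a homology-directed repair donor plasmid, built on the pNM280 backbone and catalogued as a CRISPR vector. It is used to integrate a doxycycline-inducible transgene at the human AAVS1 safe harbor locus, which lies in intron 1 of PPP1R12C. It is propagated in E. coli through a high-copy ColE1/pUC-type origin with ampicillin resistance (AmpR). The plasmid carries no annotated nuclease or guide RNA, so these would presumably be supplied separately to cut the target site.

The integrating cassette lies between the left and right AAVS1 homology arms and has three parts. Next to the left arm, a splice acceptor precedes a promoterless puromycin N-acetyltransferase coding sequence with an SV40 poly(A) signal. This gene-trap arrangement means puromycin resistance is expected mainly after correct insertion into the transcribed host intron. The payload is driven by a TRE3G Tet-responsive promoter and begins with monomeric EGFP (the A206K variant). It is followed by a short linker region with TEV-site-like and S-tag annotations, and then by an unannotated stretch that presumably encodes I3-01, the insert named in the record, though the feature table does not label it. Downstream are SV40 small t intron and T-antigen fragments typical of an SV40 intron/polyadenylation module, a short MIS12-matching fragment of unclear significance, and a bGH poly(A) signal. The third unit uses an EF-1α core promoter with an HTLV-1 LTR fragment to express a reverse tetracycline transactivator (rtTA3-type with VP16-derived activation domains), ending in a rabbit β-globin poly(A) signal.

Together these parts give a single-locus Tet-On system. It is suited to making puromycin-selected human cell lines in which doxycycline induces the GFP-tagged I3-01 fusion.
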