Addgene plasmid #211865: pGS96_EGFP(A206K)-I3-01 AAVS donor
Purpose: I3-01 transgene integration at AAVS1 safe harbor locus
Depositing lab: Iain Cheeseman. Depositing organization: Whitehead Institute for Biomedical Research.
Backbone
  Vector backbone: pNM280
  Backbone manufacturer: Cheeseman Lab
  Vector type: CRISPR
  Selectable markers: Puromycin
Growth in bacteria
  Bacterial resistance: Ampicillin, 100 μg/mL
  Growth temperature: 37°C
  Growth strain: DH5alpha
  Copy number: High Copy
Gene/Insert
  Gene/Insert name: I3-01
  Species: H. sapiens (human), Synthetic
  Mutation: N/A
  Cloning method: Restriction Enzyme; 5′ cloning site Unknown (unknown if destroyed)
Terms and licenses: Academic/Nonprofit Terms; Industry Terms: Not Available to Industry
How to cite: pGS96_EGFP(A206K)-I3-01 AAVS donor was a gift from Iain Cheeseman (Addgene plasmid # 211865 ; http://n2t.net/addgene:211865 ; RRID:Addgene_211865)
